Addgene plasmid #107111: pET21d-colEdes3.5/Imdes3.5
Purpose: plasmid for expression of computationally designed colicin endonuclease and immunity pair, des3.5
Depositing lab: Sarel Fleishman. Depositing organization: Weizmann Institute of Science. Publication: Ultrahigh specificity in a network of computationally designed protein-interaction pairs. Netzer R, Listov D, Lipsh R, Dym O, Albeck S, Knop O, Kleanthous C, Fleishman SJ. Nat Commun. 2018 Dec 11;9(1):5286. doi: 10.1038/s41467-018-07722-9. PubMed 30538236.
Backbone
  Vector backbone: pET21d
  Backbone size w/o insert (bp): 5440
  Vector type: Bacterial Expression
Growth in bacteria
  Bacterial resistance: Ampicillin, 100 μg/mL
  Growth temperature: 37°C
  Growth strain: T7 Express lysY/Iq (NEB)
  Copy number: High Copy
Gene/Insert
  Gene/Insert name: colEdes3.5/Imdes3.5
  Species: Synthetic
  Promoter: T7
  Tag / fusion protein: His-tag (C terminal on backbone)
  Cloning method: Restriction Enzyme; 5′ cloning site NcoI (not destroyed); 3′ cloning site XhoI (not destroyed)
  Sequencing primers: 5′ TAATACGACTCACTATAGGG; 3′ GCTAGTTATTGCTCAGCGG
Terms and licenses: Academic/Nonprofit Terms; Industry Terms: Not Available to Industry
Depositor comments: Two genes in tandem (colE, Im), separated by 2 nucleotides (AA). See partial sequences. AA sequence of colEdes3.5: MESKRNKPGKATGKGKPVGDKWLDDAGKDSGAPIPDRIADKLRDKEFKNFDDFRKKFWKEVAKDPDLAKQFSKANQRNIKDGTAPFARESDQVGGRHQYELHHDKPISQDGGVYDMNNIRVTTPKRHIDIHRGK and AA sequence of Imdes3.5: MELKHSISDYTEAEFLEFVKDIFRLSRPQDTDLQVKLVLEFKRLTEHPDGSDLIYYPRSDREDSPEGIVKEIKEWRAANGKSGFKQGLEHHHHHH
How to cite: pET21d-colEdes3.5/Imdes3.5 was a gift from Sarel Fleishman (Addgene plasmid # 107111 ; http://n2t.net/addgene:107111 ; RRID:Addgene_107111)
