[The description below was written by a language model from this plasmid's Addgene catalogue record and pLannotate feature annotations shown in this document.]
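Description:
pET21d-colEdes3.5/Imdes3.5 is a bacterial expression plasmid built on the pET21d backbone for co-producing a computationally designed colicin endonuclease and its cognate immunity protein, the pair designated des3.5. It replicates in E. coli from a ColE1/pMB1-type origin; the catalogue lists it as high copy, although the feature table also shows the pBR322-derived bom site and the rop gene, which normally moderates copy number. Selection is by ampicillin through the β-lactamase gene, and an f1 origin is present for single-stranded DNA production. The short tetracycline-resistance fragments and the small "SET1" hit just upstream of the terminator are most likely backbone remnants picked up by automated annotation rather than functional elements.

The synthetic insert was cloned between NcoI and XhoI, downstream of a T7 promoter, lac operator and the T7 gene 10 ribosome binding site, and upstream of the T7 terminator. A plasmid-borne lacI gene supplies repressor, so transcription depends on a host providing T7 RNA polymerase and is induced with IPTG. The two open reading frames sit in tandem on one transcript, separated by only two nucleotides. The annotation tool recognises them by similarity to the colicin E2 DNase domain and the Im2 immunity protein, the natural family on which the designs appear to be based. The backbone-encoded C-terminal His tag is fused to the immunity protein, which should allow affinity capture of that protein and any endonuclease bound to it. Co-expressing the immunity protein would also be expected to neutralise the nuclease's toxicity to the host. The construct serves to express this designed interacting pair, from work on engineering highly specific protein-protein interaction networks.
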