Features (pLannotate 1.2.2; 20 found; start..end, strand, type, name):
     15..603     +  rep_origin     ori: high-copy-number ColE1/pMB1/pBR322/pUC origin of replication
    789..928     -  misc_feature   bom: basis of mobility region from pBR322
   1030..1221    -  CDS            rop: Rop protein, which maintains plasmids at low copy number; rop
   1238..1618    +  CDS            YPB1_ECOLX: Protein predicted: Swiss-Prot protein existence level 4. From Escherichia coli.
   1690..1981    -  CDS            TcR (fragment): tetracycline efflux protein; tet; confers resistance to tetracycline
   1996..2017    -  protein_bind   CAP binding site: CAP binding activates transcription in the presence of cAMP. E. coli catabolite activator protein
   2030..3111    -  CDS            lacI: lac repressor; lacI; The lac repressor binds to the lac operator to inhibit transcription in E. coli. This inhibition can be relieved by adding lactose or isopropyl-β-D-thiogalactopyranoside (IPTG).
   3112..3189    -  promoter       lacI promoter: lacI
   3197..3476    -  CDS            TcR (fragment): tetracycline efflux protein; tet; confers resistance to tetracycline
   3498..3516    +  promoter       T7 promoter: promoter for bacteriophage T7 RNA polymerase
   3517..3541    +  protein_bind   lac operator: The lac repressor binds to the lac operator to inhibit transcription in E. coli. This inhibition can be relieved by adding lactose or isopropyl-β-D-thiogalactopyranoside (IPTG). lac repressor encoded by lacI
   3556..3578    +  RBS            RBS: efficient ribosome binding site from bacteriophage T7 gene 10 (Olins and Rangwala, 1989)
   3600..3986    +  CDS            col (fragment): CEA2_ECOLX - Also known as ceaB. Experimental evidence at protein level: Swiss-Prot protein existence level 1. Colicins are polypeptide toxins produced by and active against E.coli and closely related bacteria. From Escherichia coli.
   3992..4252    +  CDS            imm: IMM2_ECOLX - Also known as ceiB. Experimental evidence at protein level: Swiss-Prot protein existence level 1. This protein is able to protect a cell, which harbors the plasmid ColE2 encoding colicin E2, against colicin E2. From Escherichia coli.
   4259..4276    +  CDS            9xHis (fragment): 9xHis affinity tag
   4286..4335    +  CDS            SET1 (fragment): solubility-enhancement tag derived from T7 phage gene 10B
   4343..4390    +  terminator     T7 terminator: transcription terminator for bacteriophage T7 RNA polymerase
   4427..4855    +  rep_origin     f1 ori (sequence partly withheld): f1 bacteriophage origin of replication; arrow indicates direction of (+) strand synthesis
   4908..5012    +  promoter       AmpR promoter: bla
   5013..5873    +  CDS            AmpR: β-lactamase; bla; confers resistance to ampicillin, carbenicillin, and related antibiotics
>Addgene plasmid #107111 | pET21d-colEdes3.5/Imdes3.5 | addgene full sequence | sequence record 204344 | Addgene NGS Result
ATCAAAGGATCTTCTTGAGATCCTTTTTTTCTGCGCGTAATCTGCTGCTTGCAAACAAAAAAACCACCGC
TACCAGCGGTGGTTTGTTTGCCGGATCAAGAGCTACCAACTCTTTTTCCGAAGGTAACTGGCTTCAGCAG
AGCGCAGATACCAAATACTGTCCTTCTAGTGTAGCCGTAGTTAGGCCACCACTTCAAGAACTCTGTAGCA
CCGCCTACATACCTCGCTCTGCTAATCCTGTTACCAGTGGCTGCTGCCAGTGGCGATAAGTCGTGTCTTA
CCGGGTTGGACTCAAGACGATAGTTACCGGATAAGGCGCAGCGGTCGGGCTGAACGGGGGGTTCGTGCAC
ACAGCCCAGCTTGGAGCGAACGACCTACACCGAACTGAGATACCTACAGCGTGAGCTATGAGAAAGCGCC
ACGCTTCCCGAAGGGAGAAAGGCGGACAGGTATCCGGTAAGCGGCAGGGTCGGAACAGGAGAGCGCACGA
GGGAGCTTCCAGGGGGAAACGCCTGGTATCTTTATAGTCCTGTCGGGTTTCGCCACCTCTGACTTGAGCG
TCGATTTTTGTGATGCTCGTCAGGGGGGCGGAGCCTATGGAAAAACGCCAGCAACGCGGCCTTTTTACGG
TTCCTGGCCTTTTGCTGGCCTTTTGCTCACATGTTCTTTCCTGCGTTATCCCCTGATTCTGTGGATAACC
GTATTACCGCCTTTGAGTGAGCTGATACCGCTCGCCGCAGCCGAACGACCGAGCGCAGCGAGTCAGTGAG
CGAGGAAGCGGAAGAGCGCCTGATGCGGTATTTTCTCCTTACGCATCTGTGCGGTATTTCACACCGCAAT
GGTGCACTCTCAGTACAATCTGCTCTGATGCCGCATAGTTAAGCCAGTATACACTCCGCTATCGCTACGT
GACTGGGTCATGGCTGCGCCCCGACACCCGCCAACACCCGCTGACGCGCCCTGACGGGCTTGTCTGCTCC
CGGCATCCGCTTACAGACAAGCTGTGACCGTCTCCGGGAGCTGCATGTGTCAGAGGTTTTCACCGTCATC
ACCGAAACGCGCGAGGCAGCTGCGGTAAAGCTCATCAGCGTGGTCGTGAAGCGATTCACAGATGTCTGCC
TGTTCATCCGCGTCCAGCTCGTTGAGTTTCTCCAGAAGCGTTAATGTCTGGCTTCTGATAAAGCGGGCCA
TGTTAAGGGCGGTTTTTTCCTGTTTGGTCACTGATGCCTCCGTGTAAGGGGGATTTCTGTTCATGGGGGT
AATGATACCGATGAAACGAGAGAGGATGCTCACGATACGGGTTACTGATGATGAACATGCCCGGTTACTG
GAACGTTGTGAGGGTAAACAACTGGCGGTATGGATGCGGCGGGACCAGAGAAAAATCACTCAGGGTCAAT
GCCAGCGCTTCGTTAATACAGATGTAGGTGTTCCACAGGGTAGCCAGCAGCATCCTGCGATGCAGATCCG
GAACATAATGGTGCAGGGCGCTGACTTCCGCGTTTCCAGACTTTACGAAACACGGAAACCGAAGACCATT
CATGTTGTTGCTCAGGTCGCAGACGTTTTGCAGCAGCAGTCGCTTCACGTTCGCTCGCGTATCGGTGATT
CATTCTGCTAACCAGTAAGGCAACCCCGCCAGCCTAGCCGGGTCCTCAACGACAGGAGCACGATCATGCG
CACCCGTGGGGCCGCCATGCCGGCGATAATGGCCTGCTTCTCGCCGAAACGTTTGGTGGCGGGACCAGTG
ACGAAGGCTTGAGCGAGGGCGTGCAAGATTCCGAATACCGCAAGCGACAGGCCGATCATCGTCGCGCTCC
AGCGAAAGCGGTCCTCGCCGAAAATGACCCAGAGCGCTGCCGGCACCTGTCCTACGAGTTGCATGATAAA
GAAGACAGTCATAAGTGCGGCGACGATAGTCATGCCCCGCGCCCACCGGAAGGAGCTGACTGGGTTGAAG
GCTCTCAAGGGCATCGGTCGAGATCCCGGTGCCTAATGAGTGAGCTAACTTACATTAATTGCGTTGCGCT
CACTGCCCGCTTTCCAGTCGGGAAACTGTCGTGCCAGCTGCATTAATGAATCGGCCAACGCGCGGGGAGA
GGCGGTTTGCGTATTGGGCGCCAGGGTGGTTTTTCTTTTCACCAGTGAGACGGGCAACAGCTGATTGCCC
TTCACCGCCTGGCCCTGAGAGAGTTGCAGCAAGCGGTCCACGCTGGTTTGCCCCAGCAGGCGAAAATCCT
GTTTGATGGTGGTTAACGGCGGGATATAACATGAGCTGTCTTCGGTATCGTCGTATCCCACTACCGAGAT
ATCCGCACCAACGCGCAGCCCGGACTCGGTAATGGCGCGCATTGCGCCCAGCGCCATCTGATCGTTGGCA
ACCAGCATCGCAGTGGGAACGATGCCCTCATTCAGCATTTGCATGGTTTGTTGAAAACCGGACATGGCAC
TCCAGTCGCCTTCCCGTTCCGCTATCGGCTGAATTTGATTGCGAGTGAGATATTTATGCCAGCCAGCCAG
ACGCAGACGCGCCGAGACAGAACTTAATGGGCCCGCTAACAGCGCGATTTGCTGGTGACCCAATGCGACC
AGATGCTCCACGCCCAGTCGCGTACCGTCTTCATGGGAGAAAATAATACTGTTGATGGGTGTCTGGTCAG
AGACATCAAGAAATAACGCCGGAACATTAGTGCAGGCAGCTTCCACAGCAATGGCATCCTGGTCATCCAG
CGGATAGTTAATGATCAGCCCACTGACGCGTTGCGCGAGAAGATTGTGCACCGCCGCTTTACAGGCTTCG
ACGCCGCTTCGTTCTACCATCGACACCACCACGCTGGCACCCAGTTGATCGGCGCGAGATTTAATCGCCG
CGACAATTTGCGACGGCGCGTGCAGGGCCAGACTGGAGGTGGCAACGCCAATCAGCAACGACTGTTTGCC
CGCCAGTTGTTGTGCCACGCGGTTGGGAATGTAATTCAGCTCCGCCATCGCCGCTTCCACTTTTTCCCGC
GTTTTCGCAGAAACGTGGCTGGCCTGGTTCACCACGCGGGAAACGGTCTGATAAGAGACACCGGCATACT
CTGCGACATCGTATAACGTTACTGGTTTCACATTCACCACCCTGAATTGACTCTCTTCCGGGCGCTATCA
TGCCATACCGCGAAAGGTTTTGCGCCATTCGATGGTGTCCGGGATCTCGACGCTCTCCCTTATGCGACTC
CTGCATTAGGAAGCAGCCCAGTAGTAGGTTGAGGCCGTTGAGCACCGCCGCCGCAAGGAATGGTGCATGC
AAGGAGATGGCGCCCAACAGTCCCCCGGCCACGGGGCCTGCCACCATACCCACGCCGAAACAAGCGCTCA
TGAGCCCGAAGTGGCGAGCCCGATCTTCCCCATCGGTGATGTCGGCGATATAGGCGCCAGCAACCGCACC
TGTGGCGCCGGTGATGCCGGCCACGATGCGTCCGGCGTAGAGGATCGAGATCTCGATCCCGCGAAATTAA
TACGACTCACTATAGGGGAATTGTGAGCGGATAACAATTCCCCTCTAGAAATAATTTTGTTTAACTTTAA
GAAGGAGATATACCATGGAGAGTAAACGGAATAAGCCAGGGAAGGCGACAGGTAAAGGTAAACCAGTTGG
TGACAAATGGCTGGACGATGCTGGAAAGGATAGCGGCGCACCCATCCCCGATCGTATCGCTGACAAATTA
CGCGATAAGGAGTTTAAAAACTTCGACGACTTTCGTAAGAAGTTTTGGAAGGAAGTTGCCAAAGATCCCG
ATTTGGCCAAACAGTTCTCGAAGGCAAATCAGCGCAACATTAAGGACGGTACGGCCCCTTTTGCCCGCGA
ATCCGATCAAGTGGGGGGCCGTCATCAGTATGAACTGCACCATGACAAACCAATCTCACAGGACGGGGGC
GTCTATGATATGAATAATATCAGAGTGACCACACCTAAGCGACATATTGATATTCATCGGGGTAAGTAAA
AATGGAACTGAAACATAGTATTAGTGATTATACCGAGGCTGAATTTCTGGAGTTTGTTAAGGACATTTTT
CGTTTGTCCCGTCCGCAAGACACAGACTTACAGGTGAAGCTGGTTCTTGAATTTAAGCGCTTAACCGAGC
ACCCAGACGGCTCGGACTTGATCTATTATCCCCGCTCCGATCGTGAAGACAGTCCAGAAGGCATCGTCAA
GGAGATTAAAGAGTGGCGAGCTGCTAACGGTAAGTCAGGATTTAAACAGGGCCTCGAGCACCACCACCAC
CACCACTGAGATCCGGCTGCTAACAAAGCCCGAAAGGAAGCTGAGTTGGCTGCTGCCACCGCTGAGCAAT
AACTAGCATAACCCCTTGGGGCCTCTAAACGGGTCTTGAGGGGTTTTTTGCTGAAAGGAGGAACTATATC
CGGATTGGCGAATGGG
[124 nt withheld, positions 4427-4550]
C
[91 nt withheld, positions 4552-4642]
A
[49 nt withheld, positions 4644-4692]
CCTTTGACGTTGGAGTCCACGTTCTTTAATAGTGGACTCTTGTTCCAAACTGGAACAACACTCAACCCTA
TCTCGGTCTATTCTTTTGATTTATAAGGGATTTTGCCGATTTCGGCCTATTGGTTAAAAAATGAGCTGAT
TTAACAAAAATTTAACGCGAATTTTAACAAAATATTAACGCTTACAATTTAGGTGGCACTTTTCGGGGAA
ATGTGCGCGGAACCCCTATTTGTTTATTTTTCTAAATACATTCAAATATGTATCCGCTCATGAGACAATA
ACCCTGATAAATGCTTCAATAATATTGAAAAAGGAAGAGTATGAGTATTCAACATTTCCGTGTCGCCCTT
ATTCCCTTTTTTGCGGCATTTTGCCTTCCTGTTTTTGCTCACCCAGAAACGCTGGTGAAAGTAAAAGATG
CTGAAGATCAGTTGGGTGCACGAGTGGGTTACATCGAACTGGATCTCAACAGCGGTAAGATCCTTGAGAG
TTTTCGCCCCGAAGAACGTTTTCCAATGATGAGCACTTTTAAAGTTCTGCTATGTGGCGCGGTATTATCC
CGTATTGACGCCGGGCAAGAGCAACTCGGTCGCCGCATACACTATTCTCAGAATGACTTGGTTGAGTACT
CACCAGTCACAGAAAAGCATCTTACGGATGGCATGACAGTAAGAGAATTATGCAGTGCTGCCATAACCAT
GAGTGATAACACTGCGGCCAACTTACTTCTGACAACGATCGGAGGACCGAAGGAGCTAACCGCTTTTTTG
CACAACATGGGGGATCATGTAACTCGCCTTGATCGTTGGGAACCGGAGCTGAATGAAGCCATACCAAACG
ACGAGCGTGACACCACGATGCCTGCAGCAATGGCAACAACGTTGCGCAAACTATTAACTGGCGAACTACT
TACTCTAGCTTCCCGGCAACAATTAATAGACTGGATGGAGGCGGATAAAGTTGCAGGACCACTTCTGCGC
TCGGCCCTTCCGGCTGGCTGGTTTATTGCTGATAAATCTGGAGCCGGTGAGCGTGGGTCTCGCGGTATCA
TTGCAGCACTGGGGCCAGATGGTAAGCCCTCCCGTATCGTAGTTATCTACACGACGGGGAGTCAGGCAAC
TATGGATGAACGAAATAGACAGATCGCTGAGATAGGTGCCTCACTGATTAAGCATTGGTAACTGTCAGAC
CAAGTTTACTCATATATACTTTAGATTGATTTAAAACTTCATTTTTAATTTAAAAGGATCTAGGTGAAGA
TCCTTTTTGATAATCTCATGACCAAAATCCCTTAACGTGAGTTTTCGTTCCACTGAGCGTCAGACCCCGT
AGAAAAG
